Addgene plasmid #184655: pLPC-FLAG.Mm.EPC1.delta.EPcA
Purpose: Retroviral expression of mouse EPC1 delta EPcA
Depositing lab: Agnel Sfeir. Depositing organization: Memorial Sloan-Kettering Cancer Center. Publication: Rap1 regulates TIP60 function during fate transition between two-cell-like and pluripotent states. Barry RM, Sacco O, Mameri A, Stojaspal M, Kartsonis W, Shah P, De Ioannes P, Hofr C, Cote J, Sfeir A. Genes Dev. 2022 Feb 24. pii: gad.349039.121. doi: 10.1101/gad.349039.121. PubMed 35210222.
Backbone
  Vector backbone: pLPC
  Backbone size w/o insert (bp): 5698
  Total vector size (bp): 7315
  Vector type: Mammalian Expression, Retroviral
  Selectable markers: Puromycin
Growth in bacteria
  Bacterial resistance: Ampicillin, 100 μg/mL
  Growth temperature: 37°C
  Growth strain: NEB Stable
  Copy number: Unknown
Gene/Insert
  Gene/Insert name: Epc1
  Species: M. musculus (mouse)
  Mutation: epc1 delta EPcA
  Entrez Gene: Epc1 (a.k.a. 2400007E14Rik, 5730566F07Rik, A930032N02Rik, mir-1893)
  Promoter: CMV
  Tag / fusion protein: FLAG (N terminal on backbone)
  Cloning method: Restriction Enzyme; 5′ cloning site BamHI (unknown if destroyed); 3′ cloning site EcoRI (unknown if destroyed)
  Sequencing primers: 5′ GGATCCGGTGACTATAGTGGAGAGA; 3′ AAGCTAGCTTGCCAAACCTACAGG
Terms and licenses: Academic/Nonprofit Terms; Industry Terms: Not Available to Industry
Depositor comments: Please visit https://www.biorxiv.org/content/10.1101/2021.11.02.467017v1 for bioRxiv preprint.
How to cite: pLPC-FLAG.Mm.EPC1.delta.EPcA was a gift from Agnel Sfeir (Addgene plasmid # 184655 ; http://n2t.net/addgene:184655 ; RRID:Addgene_184655)
