[The description below was written by a language model from this plasmid's Addgene catalogue record and pLannotate feature annotations shown in this document.]
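Description:
pLPC-FLAG.Mm.EPC1.delta.EPcA is a 7.3 kb Moloney murine leukemia virus-based retroviral vector built on the pLPC backbone for stable expression of a mouse EPC1 deletion mutant in mammalian cells. It is propagated in E. coli through a high-copy ColE1/pUC-type origin and an ampicillin resistance gene (β-lactamase with its own promoter). The proviral region is bounded by MMLV long terminal repeats. Downstream of the 5′ LTR lie a packaging signal (annotated as an MESV Ψ fragment) and a truncated gag segment lacking its start codon, which together support encapsidation of the genomic RNA when the plasmid is introduced into a retroviral packaging line. The puromycin N-acetyltransferase gene follows directly, positioned for expression from the LTR-driven transcript, and allows selection of transduced cells.

The payload is driven by an internal human CMV immediate-early enhancer and promoter. A short FLAG epitope supplied by the backbone (detected as a fragment of 3xFLAG, consistent with a single tag) sits at the N terminus of an Epc1 coding fragment of about 1.6 kb. The insert was cloned between BamHI and EcoRI and lacks the EPcA domain; the record does not give the exact deletion boundaries. A T7 promoter lies just upstream of the tag. The small HIV-1 LTR, bom and lacI matches in the annotation are probably incidental fragments.

EPC1 is a component of the NuA4/TIP60 histone acetyltransferase complex. The construct was deposited with a study of how Rap1 regulates TIP60 function during transitions between two-cell-like and pluripotent states, so the FLAG-tagged mutant is suited to testing what the EPcA region contributes to EPC1 function, with the tag available for detection or immunoprecipitation.
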