Features (pLannotate 1.2.2; 17 found; start..end, strand, type, name):
    182..770     -  rep_origin     ori: high-copy-number ColE1/pMB1/pBR322/pUC origin of replication
    930..1790    -  CDS            AmpR: β-lactamase; bla; confers resistance to ampicillin, carbenicillin, and related antibiotics
   1791..1895    -  promoter       AmpR promoter: bla
   1926..2395    +  LTR            LTR: long terminal repeat from Moloney murine leukemia virus
   2519..2793    +  misc_feature   MESV Ψ (fragment): packaging signal of murine embryonic stem cell virus
   2860..3276    +  CDS            gag (truncated): truncated Moloney murine leukemia virus (MMLV) gag gene lacking the start codon
   3294..3893    +  CDS            PuroR: puromycin N-acetyltransferase; pac from Streptomyces alboniger; confers resistance to puromycin
   3966..4018    -  misc_feature   bom (fragment): basis of mobility region from pBR322
   4173..4552    +  enhancer       CMV enhancer: human cytomegalovirus immediate early enhancer
   4553..4756    +  promoter       CMV promoter: human cytomegalovirus (CMV) immediate early promoter
   4752..4785    +  LTR            5' LTR (truncated) (fragment): truncated 5' long terminal repeat (LTR) from HIV-1
   4801..4819    +  promoter       T7 promoter: promoter for bacteriophage T7 RNA polymerase
   4859..4883    +  CDS            3xFLAG (fragment): three tandem FLAG® epitope tags
   4890..6503    +  CDS            Epc1 (fragment): EPC1_MOUSE - Experimental evidence at protein level: Swiss-Prot protein existence level 1. Component of the NuA4 histone acetyltransferase (HAT) complex which is involved in transcriptional activation of select genes principally by acetylation of nucleosomal histones H4 and H2A. This modification may both alter nucleosome - DNA interactions and promote interaction of the modified histones with other proteins which positively regulate transcription. This complex may be required for the activation of transcriptional programs associated with oncogene and proto-oncogene mediated growth induction,
   6605..6726    +  LTR            3' LTR (ΔU3) (fragment): self-inactivating 3' long terminal repeat (LTR) from Moloney murine leukemia virus
   6727..7196    +  LTR            LTR: long terminal repeat from Moloney murine leukemia virus
   7262..7314    -  CDS            lacI (fragment): lac repressor; lacI; The lac repressor binds to the lac operator to inhibit transcription in E. coli. This inhibition can be relieved by adding lactose or isopropyl-β-D-thiogalactopyranoside (IPTG).
>Addgene plasmid #184655 | pLPC-FLAG.Mm.EPC1.delta.EPcA | addgene full sequence | sequence record 362568 | Addgene NGS Result
CTTCCGCTTCCTCGCTCACTGACTCGCTGCGCTCGGTCGTTCGGCTGCGGCGAGCGGTATCAGCTCACTC
AAAGGCGGTAATACGGTTATCCACAGAATCAGGGGATAACGCAGGAAAGAACATGTGAGCAAAAGGCCAG
CAAAAGGCCAGGAACCGTAAAAAGGCCGCGTTGCTGGCGTTTTTCCATAGGCTCCGCCCCCCTGACGAGC
ATCACAAAAATCGACGCTCAAGTCAGAGGTGGCGAAACCCGACAGGACTATAAAGATACCAGGCGTTTCC
CCCTGGAAGCTCCCTCGTGCGCTCTCCTGTTCCGACCCTGCCGCTTACCGGATACCTGTCCGCCTTTCTC
CCTTCGGGAAGCGTGGCGCTTTCTCATAGCTCACGCTGTAGGTATCTCAGTTCGGTGTAGGTCGTTCGCT
CCAAGCTGGGCTGTGTGCACGAACCCCCCGTTCAGCCCGACCGCTGCGCCTTATCCGGTAACTATCGTCT
TGAGTCCAACCCGGTAAGACACGACTTATCGCCACTGGCAGCAGCCACTGGTAACAGGATTAGCAGAGCG
AGGTATGTAGGCGGTGCTACAGAGTTCTTGAAGTGGTGGCCTAACTACGGCTACACTAGAAGAACAGTAT
TTGGTATCTGCGCTCTGCTGAAGCCAGTTACCTTCGGAAAAAGAGTTGGTAGCTCTTGATCCGGCAAACA
AACCACCGCTGGTAGCGGTGGTTTTTTTGTTTGCAAGCAGCAGATTACGCGCAGAAAAAAAGGATCTCAA
GAAGATCCTTTGATCTTTTCTACGGGGTCTGACGCTCAGTGGAACGAAAACTCACGTTAAGGGATTTTGG
TCATGAGATTATCAAAAAGGATCTTCACCTAGATCCTTTTGCGGCCGCAAATCAATCTAAAGTATATATG
AGTAAACTTGGTCTGACAGTTACCAATGCTTAATCAGTGAGGCACCTATCTCAGCGATCTGTCTATTTCG
TTCATCCATAGTTGCCTGACTCCCCGTCGTGTAGATAACTACGATACGGGAGGGCTTACCATCTGGCCCC
AGTGCTGCAATGATACCGCGAGACCCACGCTCACCGGCTCCAGATTTATCAGCAATAAACCAGCCAGCCG
GAAGGGCCGAGCGCAGAAGTGGTCCTGCAACTTTATCCGCCTCCATCCAGTCTATTAATTGTTGCCGGGA
AGCTAGAGTAAGTAGTTCGCCAGTTAATAGTTTGCGCAACGTTGTTGCCATTGCTACAGGCATCGTGGTG
TCACGCTCGTCGTTTGGTATGGCTTCATTCAGCTCCGGTTCCCAACGATCAAGGCGAGTTACATGATCCC
CCATGTTGTGCAAAAAAGCGGTTAGCTCCTTCGGTCCTCCGATCGTTGTCAGAAGTAAGTTGGCCGCAGT
GTTATCACTCATGGTTATGGCAGCACTGCATAATTCTCTTACTGTCATGCCATCCGTAAGATGCTTTTCT
GTGACTGGTGAGTACTCAACCAAGTCATTCTGAGAATAGTGTATGCGGCGACCGAGTTGCTCTTGCCCGG
CGTCAATACGGGATAATACCGCGCCACATAGCAGAACTTTAAAAGTGCTCATCATTGGAAAACGTTCTTC
GGGGCGAAAACTCTCAAGGATCTTACCGCTGTTGAGATCCAGTTCGATGTAACCCACTCGTGCACCCAAC
TGATCTTCAGCATCTTTTACTTTCACCAGCGTTTCTGGGTGAGCAAAAACAGGAAGGCAAAATGCCGCAA
AAAAGGGAATAAGGGCGACACGGAAATGTTGAATACTCATACTCTTCCTTTTTCAATATTATTGAAGCAT
TTATCAGGGTTATTGTCTCATGAGCGGATACATATTTGAATGTATTTAGAAAAATAAACAAATAGGGGTT
CCGCGCACATTTCCCCGAAAAGTGCCACCTGCAGCCTGAATATGGGCCAAACAGGATATCTGTGGTAAGC
AGTTCCTGCCCCGGCTCAGGGCCAAGAACAGATGGAACAGCTGAATATGGGCCAAACAGGATATCTGTGG
TAAGCAGTTCCTGCCCCGGCTCAGGGCCAAGAACAGATGGTCCCCAGATGCGGTCCAGCCCTCAGCAGTT
TCTAGAGAACCATCAGATGTTTCCAGGGTGCCCCAAGGACCTGAAATGACCCTGTGCCTTATTTGAACTA
ACCAATCAGTTCGCTTCTCGCTTCTGTTCGCGCGCTTCTGCTCCCCGAGCTCAATAAAAGAGCCCACAAC
CCCTCACTCGGGGCGCCAGTCCTCCGATTGACTGAGTCGCCCGGGTACCCGTGTATCCAATAAACCCTCT
TGCAGTTGCATCCGACTTGTGGTCTCGCTGTTCCTTGGGAGGGTCTCCTCTGAGTGATTGACTACCCGTC
AGCGGGGGTCTTTCATTTGGGGGCTCGTCCGGGATCGGGAGACCCCTGCCCAGGGACCACCGACCCACCA
CCGGGAGGCAAGCTGGCCAGCAACTTATCTGTGTCTGTCCGATTGTCTAGTGTCTATGACTGATTTTATG
CGCCTGCGTCGGTACTAGTTAGCTAACTAGCTCTGTATCTGGCGGACCCGTGGTGGAACTGACGAGTTCT
GAACACCCGGCCGCAACCCTGGGAGACGTCCCAGGGACTTTGGGGGCCGTTTTTGTGGCCCGACCTGAGG
AAGGGAGTCGATGTGGAATCCGACCCCGTCAGGATATGTGGTTCTGGTAGGAGACGAGAACCTAAAACAG
TTCCCGCCTCCGTCTGAATTTTTGCTTTCGGTTTGGAACCGAAGCCGCGCGTCTTGTCTGCTGCAGCGCT
GCAGCATCGTTCTGTGTTGTCTCTGTCTGACTGTGTTTCTGTATTTGTCTGAAAATTAGGGCCAGACTGT
TACCACTCCCTTAAGTTTGACCTTAGGTCACTGGAAAGATGTCGAGCGGATCGCTCACAACCAGTCGGTA
GATGTCAAGAAGAGACGTTGGGTTACCTTCTGCTCTGCAGAATGGCCAACCTTTAACGTCGGATGGCCGC
GAGACGGCACCTTTAACCGAGACCTCATCACCCAGGTTAAGATCAAGGTCTTTTCACCTGGCCCGCATGG
ACACCCAGACCAGGTCCCCTACATCGTGACCTGGGAAGCCTTGGCTTTTGACCCCCCTCCCTGGGTCAAG
CCCTTTGTACACCCTAAGCCTCCGCCTCCTCTTCCTCCATCCGCCCCGTCTCTCCCCCTTGAACCTCCTC
GTTCGACCCCGCCTCGATCCTCCCTTTATCCAGCCCTCACTCCTTCTCTAGGCGCCGGCCGGATCAGCTT
ACCATGACCGAGTACAAGCCCACGGTGCGCCTCGCCACCCGCGACGACGTCCCCAGGGCCGTACGCACCC
TCGCCGCCGCGTTCGCCGACTACCCCGCCACGCGCCACACCGTCGATCCGGACCGCCACATCGAGCGGGT
CACCGAGCTGCAAGAACTCTTCCTCACGCGCGTCGGGCTCGACATCGGCAAGGTGTGGGTCGCGGACGAC
GGCGCCGCGGTGGCGGTCTGGACCACGCCGGAGAGCGTCGAAGCGGGGGCGGTGTTCGCCGAGATCGGCC
CGCGCATGGCCGAGTTGAGCGGTTCCCGGCTGGCCGCGCAGCAACAGATGGAAGGCCTCCTGGCGCCGCA
CCGGCCCAAGGAGCCCGCGTGGTTCCTGGCCACCGTCGGCGTCTCGCCCGACCACCAGGGCAAGGGTCTG
GGCAGCGCCGTCGTGCTCCCCGGAGTGGAGGCGGCCGAGCGCGCCGGGGTGCCCGCCTTCCTGGAGACCT
CCGCGCCCCGCAACCTCCCCTTCTACGAGCGGCTCGGCTTCACCGTCACCGCCGACGTCGAGGTGCCCGA
AGGACCGCGCACCTGGTGCATGACCCGCAAGCCCGGTGCCTGACGCCCGCCCCACGACCCGCAGCGCCCG
ACCGAAAGGAGCGCACGACCCCATGCATCGGATCTCCCGATCCCCTATGGTGCACTCTCAGTACAATCTG
CTCTGATGCCGCATAGTTAAGCCAGTATCTGCTCCCTGCTTGTGTGTTGGAGGTCGCTGAGTAGTGCGCG
AGCAAAATTTAAGCTACAACAAGGCAAGGCTTGACCGACAATTGCATGAAGAATCTGCTTAGGGTTAGGC
GTTTTGCGCTGCTTCGCGATGTACGGGCCAGATATACGCGTTGACATTGATTATTGACTAGTTATTAATA
GTAATCAATTACGGGGTCATTAGTTCATAGCCCATATATGGAGTTCCGCGTTACATAACTTACGGTAAAT
GGCCCGCCTGGCTGACCGCCCAACGACCCCCGCCCATTGACGTCAATAATGACGTATGTTCCCATAGTAA
CGCCAATAGGGACTTTCCATTGACGTCAATGGGTGGAGTATTTACGGTAAACTGCCCACTTGGCAGTACA
TCAAGTGTATCATATGCCAAGTACGCCCCCTATTGACGTCAATGACGGTAAATGGCCCGCCTGGCATTAT
GCCCAGTACATGACCTTATGGGACTTTCCTACTTGGCAGTACATCTACGTATTAGTCATCGCTATTACCA
TGGTGATGCGGTTTTGGCAGTACATCAATGGGCGTGGATAGCGGTTTGACTCACGGGGATTTCCAAGTCT
CCACCCCATTGACGTCAATGGGAGTTTGTTTTGGCACCAAAATCAACGGGACTTTCCAAAATGTCGTAAC
AACTCCGCCCCATTGACGCAAATGGGCGGTAGGCGTGTACGGTGGGAGGTCTATATAAGCAGAGCTCTCT
GGCTAACTAGAGAACCCACTGCTTACTGGCTTATCGAAATTAATACGACTCACTATAGGGAGACCCAAGC
TTGGTACCGAGCTCGGATCAGCCACCATGGACTACAAAGACGATGACGATAAAGGATCCGGTGACTATAG
TGGAGAGATCATGTCTGAGGTCATGGCACAGAGACAGCCAGTGAAGCCTACTTATGCCATCCCCATCATC
CCGATTACTAACAGCAGCCAGTTCAAACACCAGGATGCCACGGACTCGAAGGAGTTCAAAGTTAACAAGC
AAGATAAGGCTGATCTTATCCGGCCGAAGCGCAAATATGAAAAGAAGCCCAAAGTCTTACCCCCATCTGC
TGCCGCCCCTCAGCAGCAGAGTCCTGCTGCACTGCCAGGCTTCAGTGCTGAAGACTTAAACCAGTACGAC
TTCCCCAGCTCAGATGAAGAGCCTCTGTCACAGGTTTTGTCTGGCTCTTCGGAAGCTGAGGAAGAGAATG
ACCCTGATGGCCCTTTTGCTTTCCGTAGGAAAGCAGGCTGTCAGTACTATGCTCCTCATTTAGACCAAAC
TGGCAACTGGCCCTGGACTAGCCCTAAAGATGGAGGCCTGGGGGATGTGCGATATAGATATTGCTTAACT
ACTCTCACCGTACCCCAGAGGTGTCTTGGATTTGCACGAAGACGGGTCGGACGTGGTGGAAGGGTCGTGC
TGGACAGAGCGCATTCAGACTATGACAGTATGTTTCACCACCTGGATTTGGACATGCTTTCCTCACCACA
ACCTTCTCCAGTCAATCAGTTTGCCAATACCTCAGAACCCAATACCTCGGACAGATCTTCCTCTAAAGAC
CTCAGTCAGATACTAGTCGATATCAAATCATGTAGATGGCGGCACTTTAGGCCTCGGACACCATCCCTGC
CTGACAGTGACAGTGGTGAACTCTCCAGTAGAAAGTTACACAGGAGTATCAGTCGAGCAGGAGCAGCACA
GCCTGGGGCCCACACGTGCAGCACCTCCACCCAGAACAGAAGTAGCAGTGGCTCAGCACACTGTGCATTC
ACAGCCGAACAGTACCAGCAGCACCAGCAGCAGCTGGCACTCATGCAGCAGCAGCAGCTTGCGCAGACTC
AGCAGCAGCAGCAAGCAAATAGTAGTTCCTCTGCCGCCGCGCAACAGGGTTTTGTTTCTAAGACGTTGGA
CTCTGCTAGTGCACAGTTTGCTGCTTCTGCTTTGATGACGTCGGAACAGCTGCTGGGGTTCAAGGTGAAG
GATGATGTGGTGCTCGGGCTCGGGGTGAATGGCGTCCTTCCTGCCTCAGGAGTATACAAGGGCTTACACC
TCAGTAGCACTACACCAACGGCACTTGTACATACGAGTCCTTCGACAGCAGGTTCAACTTTGTTACAGCC
TTCAAATATTACACAGACTTCGGGTTCCCACAGCTCACTGAGTCACCAAGTAACTGCTGCCAGCTCTGCA
ACAACTCAGGTTCTGTTTGGGAACAACATCCGATTAACTGTCCCCTCATCTGTCCCCACTGTCAACTCTG
TCACCCCAATAAACGCACGGCATATACCTAGGACTTTAAGTGCTGTTCCGCCATCTGCCTTAAAGCTGGC
TGCTGCAGCAAATTGTCAAGTTTCCAAGGTCCCCTCCTCATCCTCTGTAGATTCAGTTCCAAGGGAAAAT
CATGAATCGGAAAAGCCAGCACTGAACAACATAGCAGACAACACAGTAGCAATGGAGGTGACGTAGGAAT
TCTGCAGATATCCATCACACTGGCGGCCGCTCGAGCATGCATCTAGAGGGCCGATAAAATAAAAGATTTT
ATTTAGTCTCCAGAAAAAGGGGGGAATGAAAGACCCCACCTGTAGGTTTGGCAAGCTAGCTTAAGTAACG
CCATTTTGCAAGGCATGGAAAAATACATAACTGAGAATAGAGAAGTTCAGATCAAGGTCAGGAACAGATG
GAACAGCTGAATATGGGCCAAACAGGATATCTGTGGTAAGCAGTTCCTGCCCCGGCTCAGGGCCAAGAAC
AGATGGAACAGCTGAATATGGGCCAAACAGGATATCTGTGGTAAGCAGTTCCTGCCCCGGCTCAGGGCCA
AGAACAGATGGTCCCCAGATGCGGTCCAGCCCTCAGCAGTTTCTAGAGAACCATCAGATGTTTCCAGGGT
GCCCCAAGGACCTGAAATGACCCTGTGCCTTATTTGAACTAACCAATCAGTTCGCTTCTCGCTTCTGTTC
GCGCGCTTCTGCTCCCCGAGCTCAATAAAAGAGCCCACAACCCCTCACTCGGGGCGCCAGTCCTCCGATT
GACTGAGTCGCCCGGGTACCCGTGTATCCAATAAACCCTCTTGCAGTTGCATCCGACTTGTGGTCTCGCT
GTTCCTTGGGAGGGTCTCCTCTGAGTGATTGACTACCCGTCAGCGGGGGTCTTTCACATGCAGCATGTAT
CAAAATTAATTTGGTTTTTTTTCTTAAGTATTTACATTAAATGGCCATAGTTGCATTAATGAATCGGCCA
ACGCGCGGGGAGAGGCGGTTTGCGTATTGGGCGCT
